Addgene plasmid #24552: pCMV/SB10ΔDDE
Depositing lab: Perry Hackett. Depositing organization: University of Minnesota. Publication: Molecular reconstruction of Sleeping Beauty, a Tc1-like transposon from fish, and its transposition in human cells. Ivics Z, Hackett PB, Plasterk RH, Izsvak Z. Cell. 1997 Nov 14. 91(4):501-10. 10.1016/S0092-8674(00)80436-5 PubMed 9390559.
Backbone
  Vector backbone: pCMVbeta
  Backbone manufacturer: Clontech
  Backbone size w/o insert (bp): 3712
  Modifications to backbone: pCMV/SB10 (Addgene plasmid # 24551) was cut with MscI to remove 322 bp of the transposase coding region which deleted much of the catalytic DDE domain and disrupted the reading frame by introducing a premature translational termination codon.
  Vector type: Bacterial Expression
Growth in bacteria
  Bacterial resistance: Ampicillin, 100 μg/mL
  Growth temperature: 37°C
  Growth strain: DH5alpha
  Copy number: High Copy
Gene/Insert
  Gene/Insert name: Sleeping Beauty delta DDE (alt names: SBdDDE; SB10dDDE)
  Insert size (bp): 698
  Mutation: removes 322 bp of the transposase-coding region
  Promoter: CMV
  Cloning method: Restriction Enzyme; 5′ cloning site NotI (destroyed during cloning); 3′ cloning site NotI (destroyed during cloning)
  Sequencing primers: 5′ M13 Forward; 3′ M13 Reverse
Terms and licenses: Academic/Nonprofit Terms; Industry Terms: Not Available to Industry
How to cite: pCMV/SB10ΔDDE was a gift from Perry Hackett (Addgene plasmid # 24552 ; http://n2t.net/addgene:24552 ; RRID:Addgene_24552)
