[The description below was written by a language model from this plasmid's Addgene catalogue record and pLannotate feature annotations shown in this document.]
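Description:
pCMV/SB10ΔDDE is a 4.4 kb plasmid built on the pCMVβ backbone that carries a disabled version of the reconstructed Sleeping Beauty (SB10) transposase under mammalian expression control. It is propagated in E. coli as a high-copy plasmid through a ColE1/pUC-type origin and selected with ampicillin via the β-lactamase gene. Remnants of pUC-derived sequence (lac promoter and operator, lacZα, lacI, rop and bom fragments, and partial multiple cloning sites) flank the cassette and have no evident role in its function. Although the catalogue lists the vector type as bacterial expression, the expression cassette is eukaryotic in design: the human CMV immediate-early enhancer and promoter, followed by a modified SV40 intron with splice donor and acceptor sites, the transposase insert, and an SV40 polyadenylation signal.

The insert was derived from the parental pCMV/SB10 plasmid by MscI digestion, which removed 322 bp of the transposase coding region. This eliminates much of the catalytic DDE domain and shifts the reading frame, introducing a premature stop codon. The automated annotation reflects this as two adjoining fragments matched to Sleeping Beauty transposase. It labels them SB100X by sequence similarity, but the record identifies the insert as SB10-derived, not the later hyperactive variant. The NotI sites used to place the insert were destroyed during cloning. The record does not state an intended use, but a truncated product lacking the catalytic domain would be expected to be unable to mobilise Sleeping Beauty transposons. The plasmid is therefore suited to serve as a matched negative control alongside pCMV/SB10 in transposition assays in vertebrate cells, showing that integration events depend on active transposase.
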