Features (pLannotate 1.2.2; 18 found; start..end, strand, type, name):
     91..111     -  misc_feature   MCS (fragment): pUC18/19 multiple cloning site
    110..413     +  enhancer       CMV enhancer: human cytomegalovirus immediate early enhancer
    414..617     +  promoter       CMV promoter: human cytomegalovirus (CMV) immediate early promoter
    755..851     +  intron         SV40 intron: modified SV40 intron with splice donor and acceptor sites
    918..1403    +  CDS            SB100X (fragment): hyperactive variant of the Sleeping Beauty transposase (Mátés et al., 2009)
   1397..1618    +  CDS            SB100X (fragment): hyperactive variant of the Sleeping Beauty transposase (Mátés et al., 2009)
   1632..1766    -  polyA_signal   SV40 poly(A) signal: SV40 polyadenylation signal
   1829..1864    +  misc_feature   MCS (fragment): pUC18/19 multiple cloning site
   1901..1917    -  protein_bind   lac operator: The lac repressor binds to the lac operator to inhibit transcription in E. coli. This inhibition can be relieved by adding lactose or isopropyl-β-D-thiogalactopyranoside (IPTG). lac repressor encoded by lacI
   1925..1955    -  promoter       lac promoter: promoter for the E. coli lac operon
   1970..1991    -  protein_bind   CAP binding site: CAP binding activates transcription in the presence of cAMP. E. coli catabolite activator protein
   2004..2096    -  CDS            lacI (fragment): lac repressor; lacI; The lac repressor binds to the lac operator to inhibit transcription in E. coli. This inhibition can be relieved by adding lactose or isopropyl-β-D-thiogalactopyranoside (IPTG).
   2279..2867    -  rep_origin     ori: high-copy-number ColE1/pMB1/pBR322/pUC origin of replication
   3038..3898    -  CDS            AmpR: β-lactamase; bla; confers resistance to ampicillin, carbenicillin, and related antibiotics
   3899..4003    -  promoter       AmpR promoter: bla
   4098..4133    +  CDS            rop (fragment): Rop protein, which maintains plasmids at low copy number; rop
   4235..4334    +  misc_feature   bom (fragment): basis of mobility region from pBR322
   4340..87      -  CDS            lacZα (fragment) (across the origin): LacZα fragment of β-galactosidase; lacZ fragment
>Addgene plasmid #24552 | pCMV/SB10ΔDDE | addgene full sequence | sequence record 131712 | Addgene assembled sequence
CGAAAGGGGGATGTGCTGCAAGGCGATTAAGTTGGGTAACGCCAGGGTTTTCCCAGTCACGACGTTGTAA
AACGACGGCCAGTGAATTCGAGCTTGCATGCCTGCAGGTCGTTACATAACTTACGGTAAATGGCCCGCCT
GGCTGACCGCCCAACGACCCCCGCCCATTGACGTCAATAATGACGTATGTTCCCATAGTAACGCCAATAG
GGACTTTCCATTGACGTCAATGGGTGGAGTATTTACGGTAAACTGCCCACTTGGCAGTACATCAAGTGTA
TCATATGCCAAGTACGCCCCCTATTGACGTCAATGACGGTAAATGGCCCGCCTGGCATTATGCCCAGTAC
ATGACCTTATGGGACTTTCCTACTTGGCAGTACATCTACGTATTAGTCATCGCTATTACCATGGTGATGC
GGTTTTGGCAGTACATCAATGGGCGTGGATAGCGGTTTGACTCACGGGGATTTCCAAGTCTCCACCCCAT
TGACGTCAATGGGAGTTTGTTTTGGCACCAAAATCAACGGGACTTTCCAAAATGTCGTAACAACTCCGCC
CCATTGACGCAAATGGGCGGTAGGCGTGTACGGTGGGAGGTCTATATAAGCAGAGCTCGTTTAGTGAACC
GTCAGATCGCCTGGAGACGCCATCCACGCTGTTTTGACCTCCATAGAAGACACCGGGACCGATCCAGCCT
CCGGACTCTAGAGGATCCGGTACTCGAGGAACTGAAAAACCAGAAAGTTAACTGGTAAGTTTAGTCTTTT
TGTCTTTTATTTCAGGTCCCGGATCCGGTGGTGGTGCAAATCAAAGAACTGCTCCTCAGTGGATGTTGCC
TTTACTTCTAGGCCTGTACGGAAGTGTTACTTCTGCTCTAAAAGCTGCGGAATTGTACCCGCGGCCGATC
CGACATCATGGGAAAATCAAAAGAAATCAGCCAAGACCTCAGAAAAAAAATTGTAGACCTCCACAAGTCT
GGTTCATCCTTGGGAGCAATTTCCAAACGCCTGAAAGTACCACGTTCATCTGTACAAACAATAGTACGCA
AGTATAAACACCATGGGACCACGCAGCCGTCATACCGCTCAGGAAGGAGACGCGTTCTGTCTCCTAGAGA
TGAACGTACTTTGGTGCGAAAAGTGCAAATCAATCCCAGAACAACAGCAAAGGACCTTGTGAAGATGCTG
GAGGAAACAGGTACAAAAGTATCTATATCCACAGTAAAACGAGTCCTATATCGACATAACCTGAAAGGCC
GCTCAGCAAGGAAGAAGCCACTGCTCCAAAACCGACATAAGAAAGCCAGACTACGGTTTGCAACTGCACA
TGGGGACAAAGATCGTACTTTTTGGAGAAATGTCCTCTGGTCTGATGAAACAAAAATAGAACTGTTTGGC
CATCACAAAGCCCTGACCTCAATCCTATAGAAAATTTGTGGGCAGAACTGAAAAAGCGTGTGCGAGCAAG
GAGGCCTACAAACCTGACTCAGTTACACCAGCTCTGTCAGGAGGAATGGGCCAAAATTCACCCAACTTAT
TGTGGGAAGCTTGTGGAAGGCTACCCGAAACGTTTGACCCAAGTTAAACAATTTAAAGGCAATGCTACCA
AATACTAGAATTGGCCGCGGGGATCCAGACATGATAAGATACATTGATGAGTTTGGACAAACCACAACTA
GAATGCAGTGAAAAAAATGCTTTATTTGTGAAATTTGTGATGCTATTGCTTTATTTGTAACCATTATAAG
CTGCAATAAACAAGTTAACAACAACAATTGCATTCATTTTATGTTTCAGGTTCAGGGGGAGGTGTGGGAG
GTTTTTTCGGATCCTCTAGAGTCGACCTGCAGGCATGCAAGCTTGGCGTAATCATGGTCATAGCTGTTTC
CTGTGTGAAATTGTTATCCGCTCACAATTCCACACAACATACGAGCCGGAAGCATAAAGTGTAAAGCCTG
GGGTGCCTAATGAGTGAGCTAACTCACATTAATTGCGTTGCGCTCACTGCCCGCTTTCCAGTCGGGAAAC
CTGTCGTGCCAGCTGCATTAATGAATCGGCCAACGCGCGGGGAGAGGCGGTTTGCGTATTGGGCGCTCTT
CCGCTTCCTCGCTCACTGACTCGCTGCGCTCGGTCGTTCGGCTGCGGCGAGCGGTATCAGCTCACTCAAA
GGCGGTAATACGGTTATCCACAGAATCAGGGGATAACGCAGGAAAGAACATGTGAGCAAAAGGCCAGCAA
AAGGCCAGGAACCGTAAAAAGGCCGCGTTGCTGGCGTTTTTCCATAGGCTCCGCCCCCCTGACGAGCATC
ACAAAAATCGACGCTCAAGTCAGAGGTGGCGAAACCCGACAGGACTATAAAGATACCAGGCGTTTCCCCC
TGGAAGCTCCCTCGTGCGCTCTCCTGTTCCGACCCTGCCGCTTACCGGATACCTGTCCGCCTTTCTCCCT
TCGGGAAGCGTGGCGCTTTCTCATAGCTCACGCTGTAGGTATCTCAGTTCGGTGTAGGTCGTTCGCTCCA
AGCTGGGCTGTGTGCACGAACCCCCCGTTCAGCCCGACCGCTGCGCCTTATCCGGTAACTATCGTCTTGA
GTCCAACCCGGTAAGACACGACTTATCGCCACTGGCAGCAGCCACTGGTAACAGGATTAGCAGAGCGAGG
TATGTAGGCGGTGCTACAGAGTTCTTGAAGTGGTGGCCTAACTACGGCTACACTAGAAGGACAGTATTTG
GTATCTGCGCTCTGCTGAAGCCAGTTACCTTCGGAAAAAGAGTTGGTAGCTCTTGATCCGGCAAACAAAC
CACCGCTGGTAGCGGTGGTTTTTTTGTTTGCAAGCAGCAGATTACGCGCAGAAAAAAAGGATCTCAAGAA
GATCCTTTGATCTTTTCTACGGGGTCTGACGCTCAGTGGAACGAAAACTCACGTTAAGGGATTTTGGTCA
TGAGATTATCAAAAAGGATCTTCACCTAGATCCTTTTAAATTAAAAATGAAGTTTTAAATCAATCTAAAG
TATATATGAGTAAACTTGGTCTGACAGTTACCAATGCTTAATCAGTGAGGCACCTATCTCAGCGATCTGT
CTATTTCGTTCATCCATAGTTGCCTGACTCCCCGTCGTGTAGATAACTACGATACGGGAGGGCTTACCAT
CTGGCCCCAGTGCTGCAATGATACCGCGAGACCCACGCTCACCGGCTCCAGATTTATCAGCAATAAACCA
GCCAGCCGGAAGGGCCGAGCGCAGAAGTGGTCCTGCAACTTTATCCGCCTCCATCCAGTCTATTAATTGT
TGCCGGGAAGCTAGAGTAAGTAGTTCGCCAGTTAATAGTTTGCGCAACGTTGTTGCCATTGCTACAGGCA
TCGTGGTGTCACGCTCGTCGTTTGGTATGGCTTCATTCAGCTCCGGTTCCCAACGATCAAGGCGAGTTAC
ATGATCCCCCATGTTGTGCAAAAAAGCGGTTAGCTCCTTCGGTCCTCCGATCGTTGTCAGAAGTAAGTTG
GCCGCAGTGTTATCACTCATGGTTATGGCAGCACTGCATAATTCTCTTACTGTCATGCCATCCGTAAGAT
GCTTTTCTGTGACTGGTGAGTACTCAACCAAGTCATTCTGAGAATAGTGTATGCGGCGACCGAGTTGCTC
TTGCCCGGCGTCAATACGGGATAATACCGCGCCACATAGCAGAACTTTAAAAGTGCTCATCATTGGAAAA
CGTTCTTCGGGGCGAAAACTCTCAAGGATCTTACCGCTGTTGAGATCCAGTTCGATGTAACCCACTCGTG
CACCCAACTGATCTTCAGCATCTTTTACTTTCACCAGCGTTTCTGGGTGAGCAAAAACAGGAAGGCAAAA
TGCCGCAAAAAAGGGAATAAGGGCGACACGGAAATGTTGAATACTCATACTCTTCCTTTTTCAATATTAT
TGAAGCATTTATCAGGGTTATTGTCTCATGAGCGGATACATATTTGAATGTATTTAGAAAAATAAACAAA
TAGGGGTTCCGCGCACATTTCCCCGAAAAGTGCCACCTGACGTCTAAGAAACCATTATTATCATGACATT
AACCTATAAAAATAGGCGTATCACGAGGCCCTTTCGTCTCGCGCGTTTCGGTGATGACGGTGAAAACCTC
TGACACATGCAGCTCCCGGAGACGGTCACAGCTTGTCTGTAAGCGGATGCCGGGAGCAGACAAGCCCGTC
AGGGCGCGTCAGCGGGTGTTGGCGGGTGTCGGGGCTGGCTTAACTATGCGGCATCAGAGCAGATTGTACT
GAGAGTGCACCATATGCGGTGTGAAATACCGCACAGATGCGTAAGGAGAAAATACCGCATCAGGCGCCAT
TCGCCATTCAGGCTGCGCAACTGTTGGGAAGGGCGATCGGTGCGGGCCTCTTCGCTATTACGCCAGCTGG
