>Addgene plasmid #24552 | pCMV/SB10ΔDDE | addgene partial sequence | sequence record 32743 | 24552 with M13rev
GACTCTGAGGATCCGAAAAACCTCCCACACCTCCCCCTGAACCTGAAACATAAAATGAATGCAATTGTTG
TTGTTAACTTGTTTATTGCAGCTTATAATGGTTACAAATAAAGCAATAGCATCACAAATTTCACAAATAA
AGCATTTTTTTCACTGCATTCTAGTTGTGGTTTGTCCAAACTCATCAATGTATCTTATCATGTCTGGATC
CCCGCGGCCAATTCTAGTATTTGGTAGCATTGCCTTTAAATTGTTTAACTTGGGTCAAACGTTTCGGGTA
GCCTTCCACAAGCTTCCCACAATAAGTTGGGTGAATTTTGGCCCATTCCTCCTGACAGAGCTGGTGTAAC
TGAGTCAGGTTTGTAGGCCTCCTTGCTCGCACACGCTTTTTCAGTTCTGCCCACAAATTTTCTATAGGAT
TGAGGTCAGGGCTTTGTGATGGCCAAACAGTTCTATTTTTGTTTCATCAGACCAGAGGACATTTCTCCAA
AAAGTACGATCTTTGTCCCCATGTGCAGTTGCAAACCGTAGTCTGGCTTTCTTATGTCGGTTTTGGAGCA
GTGGCTTCTTCCTTGCTGAGCGGCCTTTCAGGTTATGTCGATATAGGACTCGTTTTACTGTGGATATAGA
TACTTTTGTACCTGTTTCCTCCAGCATCTTCACAAGGTCCTTTGCTGTTGTTCTGGGATTGATTTGCACT
TTTCGCACCAAAGTACGTTCATCTCTAGGAGACAGAACGCGTCTCCTTCCTGAGCGGTATGACGGCTGCG
TGGTCCCATGGTGTTTATACTTGCGTACTATTGTTTGTACAGATGAACGTGGTACTTTCAGGCGTTTGGA
AATTGCTCCCAAGGATGAACCAGACTTGTGGAGGTCTACAATTTTTTTTCTGA
