>Addgene plasmid #24552 | pCMV/SB10ΔDDE | addgene partial sequence | sequence record 32744 | 24552 with LNCX
CGCTGTTTTGACCTCCATAGAAGACACCGGGACCGATCCAGCCTCCGGACTCTAGAGGATCCGGTACTCG
AGGAACTGAAAAACCAGAAAGTTAACTGGTAAGTTTAGTCTTTTTGTCTTTTATTTCAGGTCCCGGATCC
GGTGGTGGTGCAAATCAAAGAACTGCTCCTCAGTGGATGTTGCCTTTACTTCTAGGCCTGTACGGAAGTG
TTACTTCTGCTCTAAAAGCTGCGGAATTGTACCCGCGGCCGATCCGACATCATGGGAAAATCAAAAGAAA
TCAGCCAAGACCTCAGAAAAAAAATTGTAGACCTCCACAAGTCTGGTTCATCCTTGGGAGCAATTTCCAA
ACGCCTGAAAGTACCACGTTCATCTGTACAAACAATAGTACGCAAGTATAAACACCATGGGACCACGCAG
CCGTCATACCGCTCAGGAAGGAGACGCGTTCTGTCTCCTAGAGATGAACGTACTTTGGTGCGAAAAGTGC
AAATCAATCCCAGAACAACAGCAAAGGACCTTGTGAAGATGCTGGAGGAAACAGGTACAAAAGTATCTAT
ATCCACAGTAAAACGAGTCCTATATCGACATAACCTGAAAGGCCGCTCAGCAAGGAAGAAGCCACTGCTC
CAAAACCGACATAAGAAAGCCAGACTACGGTTTGCAACTGCACATGGGGACAAAGATCGTACTTTTTGGA
